>Addgene plasmid #192471 | pAc5.1/V5-HisA-RvCAHS12-GS-AcGFP1 | addgene full sequence | sequence record 378566 | Addgene NGS Result
CTTCAAGAATTAATTCTATATTCTAAAAACACAAATGATACTTCTAAAAAAAAATCATGAATGGCATCAA
CTCTGAATCAAATCTTTGCAGATGCACCTACTTCTCATTTCCACTGTCACATCATTTTTCCAGATCTCGC
TGCCTGTTATGTGGCCCACAAACCAAGACACGTTTTATGGCCATTAAAGCTGGCTGATCGTCGCCAAACA
CCAAATACATAATGAATATGTACACATTCGAGAAAGAAGCGATCAAAGAAGCGTCTTCGGGCGGAGTAGG
AGAATGCGGAGGAGAAGGAGAACGAGCTGATCTAGTATCTCTCCACAATCCAATGCCAACTGACCAACTG
GCCATATTCGGAGCAATTTGAAGCCAATTTCCATCGCCTGGCGATCGCTCCATTCTTGGCTATATGTTTT
TCACCGTTACCCGGGGCCATTTTCAAAGACTCGTCGGCAAGATAAGATTGTGTCACTCGCTGTCTCTCTT
CATTTGTCGAAGAATGCTGAGGAATTTCGCGATGACGTCGGCGAGTATTTTGAAGAATGAGAATAATTTG
TATTTATACGAAAATCAGTTAGTGGAATTTTCTACAAAAACATGTTATCTATAGATAATTTTGTTGCAAA
ATATGTTGACTATGACAAAGATTGTATGTATATACCTTTAATGTATTCTCATTTTCTTATGTATTTATAA
TGGCAATGATGATACTGATGATATTTTAAGATGATGCCAGACCAAAAGGCTTGAATTTCTGCGTCTTTTG
CCGAACGCAGTGCATGTGCAATTGTTGTTTTTTGGAATATTCAATTTTCGGACTGTCCGCTTTGATTTCA
GTTTCTTGGCTTATTCAAAAAGCAAAGTAAAGCCAAAAAAGCGAGATGGCAATACCAAATGCGGCAAAAC
GGTAGTGGAAGGAAAGGGGTGCGGGGCAGCGGAAGGAAGGGTGGGGCGGGGCGTGGCGGGGTCTGTGGCT
GGGCGCGACGTCACCGACGTTGGAGCCACTCCTTTGACCATGTGTGCGTGTGTGTATTATTCGTGTCTCG
CCACTCGCCGGTTGTTTTTTTCTTTTTATGCTGCGCTCTCTCTAGCGCCATCTCGCTTACGCATGCTCAA
CGCACCGCATGTTGCCGTTTCCTTTTATGCGTCATTTTGGCTCGAAATAGGCAATTATTTAAACAAAGAT
TAGTCAACGAAAACGCTAAAATAAATAAGTCTACAATATGGTTACTTATTGCCATGTGTGTGCAGCCAAC
GATAGCAACAAAAGCAACAACACAGGTGGCTTTCCCTCTTTCACTTTTTGTTTGCAAGCCGCGTGCGAGC
AAGACGGCACGACCGGCAAACGCAATTACGCTGACAAAGAGCAGACGAAGTTTTGGCGAAAAACATCAAG
GCGCCTGATACGAATGCATTTGCAATAACAATTGCGATATTTAATATTGTTTATGAAGCTGTTTGACTTC
AAAACACACAAAAAAAAAAATAAAACAAATTATTTGAAAGAGAATTAGGAATCGGACGCTTATCGTTAGG
GTAACAACAAGAAATGCTTACTGAGTCACAGCCTCTGGAAAACTGCCGCAAGCCAGAGAGAGAGAGAAAA
AGAGGGAGAGCAGCTTAGACCGCATGTGCTTGTGTGTGAGGCGTCTCTCTCTTCGTCTCTGTTGCGCAAA
CGCATAGACTGCACTGAAAAAATCGATTACCTATTTTTTATGAATGAATATTTGCACTATTACTATTCAA
AACTATTAAGATAGCAATCACATTCAATAGCCAAATACTATACCACCTGAGCGATGCAACGAAATGATCA
ATTTGAGCAAAAATGCTGCATATTTAGGACGGCATCATTATAGAAATGCTTCTTGCTGTGTACTTTTCTC
TCGTCTGGCAGCTGTTTCGCCGTTATTGTTAAAACCGGCTTAAGTTAGGTGTGTTTTCTACGACTAGTGA
ATGCCCTACTAGAAGATGTGTGTTGCACAAAATGTCCCTGGAATAACCAATTTGAAGTGCAGATAGCAGT
AAACGTAAGCTAATATGAATATTATTTAACTGTAATGTTTTAATATCGCTGGACATTACTAATAAACCCA
CTATAAACACATGTACATATGTATGTTTTGGCATACAATGAGTAGTTGGGGAAAAAATGTGTAAAAGCAC
CGTGACCATCACAGCATAAAGATAACCAGCTGAAGTATCGAATATGAGTAACCCCCAAATTGAATCACAT
GCCGCAACTGATAGGACCCATGGAAGTACACTCTTCATGGCGATATACAAGACACACACAAGCACGAACA
CCCAGTTGCGGAGGAAATTCTCCGTAAATGAAAACCCAATCGGCGAACAATTCATACCCATATATGGTAA
AAGTTTTGAACGCGACTTGAGAGCGGAGAGCATTGCGGCTGATAAGGTTTTAGCGCTAAGCGGGCTTTAT
AAAACGGGCTGCGGGACCAGTTTTCATATCACTACCGTTTGAGTTCTTGTGCTGTGTGGATACTCCTCCC
GACACAAAGCCGCTCCATCAGCCAGCAGTCGTCTAATCCAGAGACCCCGGATCGGGGTACCTACTAGTCC
AGTGTGGTGGAATTGCCACCATGAGTCACACCCACGAGCAAAAGTTCGAGCGCGTGGAAGAACGCAAGGT
GGACGATAAGAAAGGCCTGCAAGAAGTGCGCGTCGGCGTTGACACAGGACATGGCGATCCCGCCTTGAAC
TTCACCCCAACCGATGCCACACTCGTGCGCACAGGTGGTGTTGGAGGAACAACAGCCAGCAGCCACAGCT
CCCATATGAGCAGTAGTACAGGCGGAGCCGTGACAGGCGCTAGCCAGTATAGTAGCACCATGCACCAAGA
GGGCGGCCACATGACAACAGAGGCCAGCAAGAACACCAGCTACACCCACACCGAAGTGCGTGCCCCAGTG
ATCGATACAGCCCCGCCAATTATTAGCACCGGCGCCAGTGGAATGGCCGAGCAGATAGTTGGACAGGGCT
TTACAGCCAGCGCCGCTCGCATTACAGGATCCAGCGCCGATGTGAACATCGTGGAAACAGCCGAGGCTCG
CGAGAAGCGCATGCGTGATGAAGAGAAGTACGCCCGCGAGCAAGAGGCCATCAATCGCCACGCCGATAAG
GACCTGGAAAAGAAAACCGAGGCCTACCGCAAAGAGGCCGAGCACGAGGCCGAAAAGATCCGCAAGGCTC
TGGAAAAGCAGCACGAGCGCGATATCGAGTTCCGCAAAGAAGTCGTGGGCAGCACCATCGAGAAGCAGAA
GGCCGAGATTGAGCTGGAAGCCAAGCGTGCCAAGGCCGCTCTGGAACATGAACGACAGCTGGCCAACGAT
GCCCTGGAACGCAGCAAGATGCACACCGATGTGCAAGTGACCATGGATACCGCCGCTGGACATACAGTGT
CCGGCGGAACAACAATGAGCAGCAGCGAGCAGCATAGCAGCTCCCACAGTAGTAGTCGCACCGGCGGACT
GGGTGGAGGCGGTTCAGGCGGAGGTGGCTCTGGCGGTGGCGGATCGATGGTGAGCAAGGGCGCCGAGCTG
TTCACCGGCATCGTGCCCATCCTGATCGAGCTGAATGGCGATGTGAATGGCCACAAGTTCAGCGTGAGCG
GCGAGGGCGAGGGCGATGCCACCTACGGCAAGCTGACCCTGAAGTTCATCTGCACCACCGGCAAGCTGCC
TGTGCCCTGGCCCACCCTGGTGACCACCCTGAGCTACGGCGTGCAGTGCTTCTCACGCTACCCCGATCAC
ATGAAGCAGCACGACTTCTTCAAGAGCGCCATGCCTGAGGGCTACATCCAGGAGCGCACCATCTTCTTCG
AGGATGACGGCAACTACAAGTCGCGCGCCGAGGTGAAGTTCGAGGGCGATACCCTGGTGAATCGCATCGA
GCTGACCGGCACCGATTTCAAGGAGGATGGCAACATCCTGGGCAATAAGATGGAGTACAACTACAACGCC
CACAATGTGTACATCATGACCGACAAGGCCAAGAATGGCATCAAGGTGAACTTCAAGATCCGCCACAACA
TCGAGGATGGCAGCGTGCAGCTGGCCGACCACTACCAGCAGAATACCCCCATCGGCGATGGCCCTGTGCT
GCTGCCCGATAACCACTACCTGTCCACCCAGAGCGCCCTGTCCAAGGACCCCAACGAGAAGCGCGATCAC
ATGATCTACTTCGGCTTCGTGACCGCCGCCGCCATCACCCACGGCATGGATGAGCTGTACAAGTGAGGCC
GCTCGAGTCTAGAGGGCCCTTCGAAGGTAAGCCTATCCCTAACCCTCTCCTCGGTCTCGATTCTACGCGT
ACCGGTCATCATCACCATCACCATTGAGTTTAAACCCGCTGATCAGCCTCGACTGTGCCTTCTAAGGCCT
GAGCTCGCTGATCAGCCTCGATCGAGGATCCAGACATGATAAGATACATTGATGAGTTTGGACAAACCAC
AACTAGAATGCAGTGAAAAAAATGCTTTATTTGTGAAATTTGTGATGCTATTGCTTTATTTGTAACCATT
ATAAGCTGCAATAAACAAGTTAACAACAACAATTGCATTCATTTTATGTTTCAGGTTCAGGGGGAGGTGT
GGGAGGTTTTTTAAAGCAAGTAAAACCTCTACAAATGTGGTATGGCTGATTATGATCAGTCGACCGATGC
CCTTGAGAGCCTTCAACCCAGTCAGCTCCTTCCGGTGGGCGCGGGGCATGACTATCGTCGCCGCACTTAT
GACTGTCTTCTTTATCATGCAACTCGTAGGACAGGTGCCGGCAGCGCTCTGGGTCATTTTCGGCGAGGAC
CGCTTTCGCTGGAGCGCGACGATGATCGGCCTGTCGCTTGCGGTATTCGGAATCTTGCACGCCCTCGCTC
AAGCCTTCGTCACTGGTCCCGCCACCAAACGTTTCGGCGAGAAGCAGGCCATTATCGCCGGCATGGCGGC
CGACGCGCTGGGCTACGTCTTGCTGGCGTTCGCGACGCGAGGCTGGATGGCCTTCCCCATTATGATTCTT
CTCGCTTCCGGCGGCATCGGGATGCCCGCGTTGCAGGCCATGCTGTCCAGGCAGGTAGATGACGACCATC
AGGGACAGCTTCAAGGCCAGCAAAAGGCCAGGAACCGTAAAAAGGCCGCGTTGCTGGCGTTTTTCCATAG
GCTCCGCCCCCCTGACGAGCATCACAAAAATCGACGCTCAAGTCAGAGGTGGCGAAACCCGACAGGACTA
TAAAGATACCAGGCGTTTCCCCCTGGAAGCTCCCTCGTGCGCTCTCCTGTTCCGACCCTGCCGCTTACCG
GATACCTGTCCGCCTTTCTCCCTTCGGGAAGCGTGGCGCTTTCTCATAGCTCACGCTGTAGGTATCTCAG
TTCGGTGTAGGTCGTTCGCTCCAAGCTGGGCTGTGTGCACGAACCCCCCGTTCAGCCCGACCGCTGCGCC
TTATCCGGTAACTATCGTCTTGAGTCCAACCCGGTAAGACACGACTTATCGCCACTGGCAGCAGCCACTG
GTAACAGGATTAGCAGAGCGAGGTATGTAGGCGGTGCTACAGAGTTCTTGAAGTGGTGGCCTAACTACGG
CTACACTAGAAGGACAGTATTTGGTATCTGCGCTCTGCTGAAGCCAGTTACCTTCGGAAAAAGAGTTGGT
AGCTCTTGATCCGGCAAACAAACCACCGCTGGTAGCGGTGGTTTTTTTGTTTGCAAGCAGCAGATTACGC
GCAGAAAAAAAGGATCTCAAGAAGATCCTTTGATCTTTTCTACGGGGTCTGACGCTCAGTGGAACGAAAA
CTCACGTTAAGGGATTTTGGTCATGAGATTATCAAAAAGGATCTTCACCTAGATCCTTTTAAATTAAAAA
TGAAGTTTTAAATCAATCTAAAGTATATATGAGTAAACTTGGTCTGACAGTTACCAATGCTTAATCAGTG
AGGCACCTATCTCAGCGATCTGTCTATTTCGTTCATCCATAGTTGCCTGACTCCCCGTCGTGTAGATAAC
TACGATACGGGAGGGCTTACCATCTGGCCCCAGTGCTGCAATGATACCGCGAGACCCACGCTCACCGGCT
CCAGATTTATCAGCAATAAACCAGCCAGCCGGAAGGGCCGAGCGCAGAAGTGGTCCTGCAACTTTATCCG
CCTCCATCCAGTCTATTAATTGTTGCCGGGAAGCTAGAGTAAGTAGTTCGCCAGTTAATAGTTTGCGCAA
CGTTGTTGCCATTGCTGCAGGCATCGTGGTGTCACGCTCGTCGTTTGGTATGGCTTCATTCAGCTCCGGT
TCCCAACGATCAAGGCGAGTTACATGATCCCCCATGTTGTGCAAAAAAGCGGTTAGCTCCTTCGGTCCTC
CGATCGTTGTCAGAAGTAAGTTGGCCGCAGTGTTATCACTCATGGTTATGGCAGCACTGCATAATTCTCT
TACTGTCATGCCATCCGTAAGATGCTTTTCTGTGACTGGTGAGTACTCAACCAAGTCATTCTGAGAATAG
TGTATGCGGCGACCGAGTTGCTCTTGCCCGGCGTCAACACGGGATAATACCGCGCCACATAGCAGAACTT
TAAAAGTGCTCATCATTGGAAAACGTTCTTCGGGGCGAAAACTCTCAAGGATCTTACCGCTGTTGAGATC
CAGTTCGATGTAACCCACTCGTGCACCCAACTGATCTTCAGCATCTTTTACTTTCACCAGCGTTTCTGGG
TGAGCAAAAACAGGAAGGCAAAATGCCGCAAAAAAGGGAATAAGGGCGACACGGAAATGTTGAATACTCA
TACTCTTCCTTTTTCAATATTATTGAAGCATTTATCAGGGTTATTGTCTCATGAGCGGATACATATTTGA
ATGTATTTAGAAAAATAAACAAATAGGGGTTCCGCGCACATTTCCCCGAAAAGTGCCACCTGACGTCTAA
GAAACCATTATTATCATGACATTAACCTATAAAAATAGGCGTATCACGAGGCCCTTTCGT
Features (pLannotate 1.2.2; 10 found; start..end, strand, type, name):
     56..2565    +  promoter       Ac5 promoter: Drosophila melanogaster actin 5C promoter
   2920..3459    +  CDS            CAHS 94205 (fragment): CAHS1_HYPDU - Also known as CAHS-a From Hypsibius dujardini (Water bear) (Macrobiotus dujardini).
   3547..4266    +  CDS            AcGFP1: Aequorea coerulescens GFP mammalian codon-optimized
   4296..4337    +  CDS            V5 tag: epitope tag from simian virus 5
   4437..4571    -  polyA_signal   SV40 poly(A) signal: SV40 polyadenylation signal
   4594..4678    -  CDS            large T antigen (fragment): large T antigen from SV40 (simian virus 40)
   4679..5126    +  CDS            TcR (fragment): tetracycline efflux protein; tet; confers resistance to tetracycline
   5172..5760    -  rep_origin     ori: high-copy-number ColE1/pMB1/pBR322/pUC origin of replication
   5931..6791    -  CDS            AmpR: β-lactamase; bla; confers resistance to ampicillin, carbenicillin, and related antibiotics
   6792..6896    -  promoter       AmpR promoter: bla
