[The description below was written by a language model from this plasmid's Addgene catalogue record and pLannotate feature annotations shown in this document.]
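Description:
pAc5.1/V5-HisA-RvCAHS12-GS-AcGFP1 is an insect expression plasmid built on the Invitrogen pAc5.1/V5-HisA backbone and intended for transient expression in Drosophila cells. It is propagated in E. coli using a high-copy ColE1/pUC-type origin and selected with ampicillin through the β-lactamase gene and its native bla promoter. No marker for selection in insect cells is annotated, consistent with transient use. Short fragments annotated as SV40 large T antigen and a tetracycline efflux gene appear to be backbone remnants rather than functional genes.

The payload is driven by the Drosophila melanogaster actin 5C (Ac5) promoter, a strong constitutive promoter in fly cell lines. It directs a fly codon-optimized coding sequence for CAHS12 from the tardigrade Ramazzottius varieornatus, joined through a glycine-serine linker to AcGFP1 (Aequorea coerulescens GFP) at the C terminus. The automated annotation labels part of the insert as a fragment similar to a Hypsibius dujardini CAHS protein, which reflects homology within the cytoplasmic abundant heat-soluble family rather than a different insert. A V5 epitope from the backbone lies just downstream of AcGFP1, but the record does not say whether it is read in frame with the fusion or excluded by a stop codon. An SV40 polyadenylation signal follows the cassette.

The catalogue's total size (5,375 bp) does not agree with the 6,990-nt sequenced record, which better fits backbone plus the 1,656 bp insert. According to the associated publication title, the construct belongs to work on tardigrade tolerance proteins that reversibly form filamentous networks and gels under stress, and the GFP fusion allows the protein's localization to be followed in live cells.
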