Addgene plasmid #192471: pAc5.1/V5-HisA-RvCAHS12-GS-AcGFP1
Purpose: Transient expression of RvCAHS12 (fly codon optimized)-GS_linker-AcGFP1 in Drosophila cells
Depositing lab: Takekazu Kunieda. Depositing organization: The University of Tokyo. Publication: Stress-dependent cell stiffening by tardigrade tolerance proteins that reversibly form a filamentous network and gel. Tanaka A, Nakano T, Watanabe K, Masuda K, Honda G, Kamata S, Yasui R, Kozuka-Hata H, Watanabe C, Chinen T, Kitagawa D, Sawai S, Oyama M, Yanagisawa M, Kunieda T. PLoS Biol. 2022 Sep 6;20(9):e3001780. doi: 10.1371/journal.pbio.3001780. eCollection 2022 Sep. PubMed 36067153.
Backbone
  Vector backbone: pAc5.1/V5-HisA
  Backbone manufacturer: Invitrogen
  Backbone size w/o insert (bp): 5358
  Total vector size (bp): 5375
  Vector type: Insect Expression
Growth in bacteria
  Bacterial resistance: Ampicillin, 100 μg/mL
  Growth temperature: 37°C
  Growth strain: DH5alpha
  Copy number: Unknown
Gene/Insert
  Gene/Insert name: CAHS12 (alt name: RvCAHS12)
  Species: Ramazzottius varieornatus
  Insert size (bp): 1656
  Promoter: Ac5
  Tag / fusion protein: AcGFP1 (C terminal on insert)
  Cloning method: Gibson Cloning
  Sequencing primers: 5′ AC5
Terms and licenses: Academic/Nonprofit Terms; Industry Terms: Not Available to Industry
How to cite: pAc5.1/V5-HisA-RvCAHS12-GS-AcGFP1 was a gift from Takekazu Kunieda (Addgene plasmid # 192471 ; http://n2t.net/addgene:192471 ; RRID:Addgene_192471)
